Addgene plasmid #120353: PB-TAC-OKMS-Cas9
Purpose: piggyBac transposon for dox-inducible expression of the OKMS (Oct4, Klf4[10-483], c-Myc, Sox2) polycistronic reprogramming cassette (with mCherry). SpCas9 is constitutively expressed.
Depositing lab: Knut Woltjen. Depositing organization: Kyoto University, Center for iPS Cell Research and Application. Publication: OVOL1 Influences the Determination and Expansion of iPSC Reprogramming Intermediates. Kagawa H, Shimamoto R, Kim SI, Oceguera-Yanez F, Yamamoto T, Schroeder T, Woltjen K. Stem Cell Reports. 2018 Dec 28. pii: S2213-6711(18)30527-7. doi: 10.1016/j.stemcr.2018.12.008. PubMed 30639212.
Backbone
  Vector backbone: PB-TAC-Cas9
  Vector type: Mammalian Expression, CRISPR ; piggyBac transposon
Growth in bacteria
  Bacterial resistance: Ampicillin, 100 μg/mL
  Growth temperature: 37°C
  Growth strain: DH5alpha
  Copy number: High Copy
Gene/Insert
  Gene/Insert name: OKMS cassette
  Species: M. musculus (mouse)
  Mutation: Klf4 [10-483]
  Cloning method: Restriction Enzyme; 5′ cloning site NheI (not destroyed); 3′ cloning site HpaI (not destroyed)
  Sequencing primers: 5′ ATTGCATCGCATTGTCTGAG; 3′ ATGGGGAGAGTGAAGCAGAA
Terms and licenses: Academic/Nonprofit Terms; Industry Terms: Not Available to Industry
Depositor comments: Please Note: Addgene NGS is unable to fully resolve the CAG promoter sequence. Please refer to depositor's provided sequence for this section of the plasmid.
How to cite: PB-TAC-OKMS-Cas9 was a gift from Knut Woltjen (Addgene plasmid # 120353 ; http://n2t.net/addgene:120353 ; RRID:Addgene_120353)
