[The description below was written by a language model from this plasmid's Addgene catalogue record and pLannotate feature annotations shown in this document.]
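Description:
PB-TAC-OKMS-Cas9 is a piggyBac transposon plasmid for mammalian cells that combines a doxycycline-inducible reprogramming cassette with constitutive SpCas9 expression, built on the PB-TAC-Cas9 backbone. In bacteria it is maintained as a high-copy plasmid through a ColE1/pUC-type origin and selected with ampicillin (AmpR). The backbone also carries an f1 origin, lacZα and lac promoter remnants, and T7/T3 promoters typical of a pBluescript-like cloning vector. The piggyBac terminal repeats are not annotated in the feature table, although a short baculovirus-derived fragment near the 3′ end of the mammalian cargo probably reflects transposon-flanking sequence. No mammalian drug-selection marker or tet transactivator is annotated, so the transactivator needed for dox induction presumably has to come from elsewhere.

The inducible unit starts with a Tet-responsive promoter (an array of tet operator repeats with a minimal promoter) followed by the mouse OKMS polycistron, which is flanked by attB1 and attB2 Gateway sites. The cassette encodes Oct4 (Pou5f1), Klf4, c-Myc and Sox2 in that order, and the Klf4 is the 10-483 form lacking the first nine residues. An E2A peptide is annotated between Klf4 and c-Myc; the other junctions are presumably also 2A-type linkers but are not annotated. An EMCV IRES then drives mCherry from the same transcript, marking cells that express the factors, and a rabbit β-globin poly(A) signal terminates it. Downstream, a CAG promoter (CMV enhancer, chicken β-actin promoter and intron) drives full-length S. pyogenes Cas9 with a C-terminal nucleoplasmin NLS and a bGH poly(A) signal. The depositor notes that the repository's sequencing does not fully resolve the CAG region.

When delivered with piggyBac transposase, the cargo integrates into the genome. This allows dox-controlled reprogramming of mouse somatic cells to iPSCs in a Cas9-expressing background, so that genes can be perturbed during reprogramming once guide RNAs are supplied separately.
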