Features (pLannotate 1.2.2; 38 found; start..end, strand, type, name):
     28..456     -  rep_origin     f1 ori (sequence partly withheld): f1 bacteriophage origin of replication; arrow indicates direction of (+) strand synthesis
    461..618     -  CDS            lacZα (fragment): LacZα fragment of β-galactosidase; lacZ fragment
    621..639     +  promoter       T7 promoter: promoter for bacteriophage T7 RNA polymerase
   1139..1159    +  promoter       tight TRE promoter (fragment): Tet-responsive promoter PTight, consisting of seven tet operator sequences followed by the minimal CMV promoter
   1176..1196    +  promoter       tight TRE promoter (fragment): Tet-responsive promoter PTight, consisting of seven tet operator sequences followed by the minimal CMV promoter
   1213..1233    +  promoter       tight TRE promoter (fragment): Tet-responsive promoter PTight, consisting of seven tet operator sequences followed by the minimal CMV promoter
   1250..1270    +  promoter       tight TRE promoter (fragment): Tet-responsive promoter PTight, consisting of seven tet operator sequences followed by the minimal CMV promoter
   1287..1307    +  promoter       tight TRE promoter (fragment): Tet-responsive promoter PTight, consisting of seven tet operator sequences followed by the minimal CMV promoter
   1324..1344    +  promoter       tight TRE promoter (fragment): Tet-responsive promoter PTight, consisting of seven tet operator sequences followed by the minimal CMV promoter
   1361..1381    +  promoter       tight TRE promoter (fragment): Tet-responsive promoter PTight, consisting of seven tet operator sequences followed by the minimal CMV promoter
   1398..1418    +  promoter       tight TRE promoter (fragment): Tet-responsive promoter PTight, consisting of seven tet operator sequences followed by the minimal CMV promoter
   1426..1471    +  promoter       TRE3GV promoter (fragment): 3rd-generation Tet-responsive promoter that can be activated by binding of Tet-On® 3G, optimized for retroviral and lentiviral vectors
   1543..1567    +  protein_bind   attB1: mutant version of attB; recombination site for the Gateway® BP reaction BP Clonase™
   1640..2695    +  CDS            Pou5f1: PO5F1_MOUSE - Also known as Oct-3, Oct-4, Otf-3, Otf3. Experimental evidence at protein level: Swiss-Prot protein existence level 1. Transcription factor that binds to the octamer motif (5'- ATTTGCAT-3') (PubMed:1972777, PubMed:1690859, PubMed:1967980, PubMed:17525163, PubMed:23376973). Forms a trimeric complex with SOX2 or SOX15 on DNA and controls the expression of a number of genes involved in embryonic development such as YES1, FGF4, UTF1 and ZFP206 (PubMed:15863505, PubMed:17097055, PubMed:17496161, PubMed:19740739). Critical for early embryogenesis and for embryonic stem cell pluripotenc
   2789..4210    +  CDS            Klf4: KLF4_MOUSE - Also known as Ezf, Gklf, Zie. Experimental evidence at protein level: Swiss-Prot protein existence level 1. Transcription factor; can act both as activator and as repressor. Binds the 5'-CACCC-3' core sequence. Binds to the promoter region of its own gene and can activate its own transcription. Regulates the expression of key transcription factors during embryonic development. Plays an important role in maintaining embryonic stem cells, and in preventing their differentiation. Required for establishing the barrier function of the skin and for postnatal maturation and maintenance o
   4226..4285    +  CDS            E2A: 2A peptide from equine rhinitis A virus polyprotein Eukaryotic ribosomes fail to insert a peptide bond between the Gly and Pro residues, yielding separate polypeptides.
   4340..5656    +  CDS            Myc: MYC_MOUSE - Experimental evidence at protein level: Swiss-Prot protein existence level 1. Transcription factor that binds DNA in a non-specific manner, yet also specifically recognizes the core sequence 5'-CAC[GA]TG-3'. Activates the transcription of growth-related genes. Binds to the VEGFA promoter, promoting VEGFA production and subsequent sprouting angiogenesis. Regulator of somatic reprogramming, controls self-renewal of embryonic stem cells. Functions with TAF6L to activate target gene expression through RNA polymerase II pause release (PubMed:31005419). From Mus musculus (Mouse).
   5771..6727    +  CDS            Sox2: SOX2_MOUSE - Also known as Sox-2. Experimental evidence at protein level: Swiss-Prot protein existence level 1. Transcription factor that forms a trimeric complex with POU5F1 (OCT3/4) on DNA and controls the expression of a number of genes involved in embryonic development such as YES1, FGF4, UTF1 and ZFP206 (PubMed:15863505, PubMed:17097055, PubMed:19740739). Binds to the proximal enhancer region of NANOG (PubMed:15863505). Critical for early embryogenesis and for embryonic stem cell pluripotency (By similarity). Downstream SRRT target that mediates the promotion of neural stem cell self-rene
   6786..6810    -  protein_bind   attB2: mutant version of attB; recombination site for the Gateway® BP reaction BP Clonase™
   6963..7425    +  misc_feature   IRES: internal ribosome entry site (IRES) of the encephalomyocarditis virus (EMCV)
   7439..8146    +  CDS            mCherry: mCherry is a basic (constitutively fluorescent) red fluorescent protein published in 2004, derived from Discosoma sp.. It is reported to be a very rapidly-maturing monomer with low acid sensitivity.
   8226..8281    +  polyA_signal   β-globin poly(A) signal: rabbit β-globin polyadenylation signal (Gil and Proudfoot, 1987)
   8718..9003    +  enhancer       CMV enhancer: human cytomegalovirus immediate early enhancer; contains an 18-bp deletion relative to the standard CMV enhancer
   9005..9282    +  promoter       chicken β-actin promoter: No description available
   9283..9510    +  intron         hybrid intron: hybrid between chicken β-actin (CBA) and minute virus of mice (MMV) introns (Gray et al., 2011)
   9648..11249   +  CDS            Cas9(N): N-terminal portion of Streptococcus pyogenes Cas9 (Zetsche et al., 2015)
  11250..13748   +  CDS            Cas9(C): C-terminal portion of Streptococcus pyogenes Cas9 (Zetsche et al., 2015)
  13749..13796   +  CDS            nucleoplasmin NLS: bipartite nuclear localization signal from nucleoplasmin
  13830..13941   +  polyA_signal   bGH poly(A) signal: bovine growth hormone polyadenylation signal
  14483..14614   +  CDS            FP (fragment): FP25_NPVAC - Experimental evidence at protein level: Swiss-Prot protein existence level 1. From Autographa californica nuclear polyhedrosis virus (AcMNPV).
  14631..14649   -  promoter       T3 promoter: promoter for bacteriophage T3 RNA polymerase
  14692..14714   -  protein_bind   lac operator (fragment): The lac repressor binds to the lac operator to inhibit transcription in E. coli. This inhibition can be relieved by adding lactose or isopropyl-β-D-thiogalactopyranoside (IPTG). lac repressor encoded by lacI
  14718..14748   -  promoter       lac promoter: promoter for the E. coli lac operon
  14763..14784   -  protein_bind   CAP binding site: CAP binding activates transcription in the presence of cAMP. E. coli catabolite activator protein
  14797..14889   -  CDS            lacI (fragment): lac repressor; lacI; The lac repressor binds to the lac operator to inhibit transcription in E. coli. This inhibition can be relieved by adding lactose or isopropyl-β-D-thiogalactopyranoside (IPTG).
  15072..15660   -  rep_origin     ori: high-copy-number ColE1/pMB1/pBR322/pUC origin of replication
  15831..16691   -  CDS            AmpR: β-lactamase; bla; confers resistance to ampicillin, carbenicillin, and related antibiotics
  16692..16796   -  promoter       AmpR promoter: bla
>Addgene plasmid #120353 | PB-TAC-OKMS-Cas9 | addgene full sequence | sequence record 236054 | Addgene Partial NGS Result
AAATTGTAAGCGTTAATATTTTGTTAAAATTCGCGTTAAATTTTTGTTAAATCAGCTCATTTTTTAACCA
ATAGGCCGAAATCGGCAAAATCCCTTATAAATCAAAAGAATAGACCGAGATAGGGT
[37 nt withheld, positions 127-163]
AAAGAACGTGGACTCCAACGTCAAAGG
[49 nt withheld, positions 191-239]
T
[91 nt withheld, positions 241-331]
G
[124 nt withheld, positions 333-456]
CCCATTCGCCATTCAGGCTGCGCAACTGTTGGGAAGGGCGATCGGTGCGGGCCTCTTCGCTATTACGCCA
GCTGGCGAAAGGGGGATGTGCTGCAAGGCGATTAAGTTGGGTAACGCCAGGGTTTTCCCAGTCACGACGT
TGTAAAACGACGGCCAGTGAATTGTAATACGACTCACTATAGGGCGAATTGGAGCTCGGTATTCACGACA
GCAGGCTGAATAATAAAAAAATTAGAAACTATTATTTAACCCTAGAAAGATAATCATATTGTGACGTACG
TTAAAGATAATCATGCGTAAAATTGACGCATGTGTTTTATCGGTCTGTATATCGAGGTTTATTTATTAAT
TTGAATAGATATTAAGTTTTATTATATTTACACTTACATACTAATAATAAATTCAACAAACAATTTATTT
ATGTTTATTTATTTATTAAAAAAAAACAAAAACTCAAAATTTCTTCTATAAAGTAACAAAACTTTTAAAC
ATTCTCTCTTTTACAAAAATAAACTTATTTTGTACTTTAAAAACAGTCATGTTGTATTATAAAATAAGTA
ATTAGCTTAACCTATACATAATAGAAACAAATTATACTTATTAGTCAGTCAGAAACAACTTTGGCACATA
TCAATATTATGCTCTCGTTAATTAACTCGAGGGATCCAAGCTGGCCGCACGTCTCCCTATCAGTGATAGA
GAAGTCGACACGTCTCGAGCTCCCTATCAGTGATAGAGAAGGTACGTCTAGAACGTCTCCCTATCAGTGA
TAGAGAAGTCGACACGTCTCGAGCTCCCTATCAGTGATAGAGAAGGTACGTCTAGAACGTCTCCCTATCA
GTGATAGAGAAGTCGACACGTCTCGAGCTCCCTATCAGTGATAGAGAAGGTACGTCTAGAACGTCTCCCT
ATCAGTGATAGAGAAGTCGACACGTCTCGAGCTCCCTATCAGTGATAGAGAAGGTACCCCCTATATAAGC
AGAGCTCGTTTAGTGAACCGTCAGATCGCCTGGAGACGCCATCCACGCTGTTTTGACCTCCATAGAAGAC
ACCGGGACCGATCCAGCCTCCGCGGTGGCGGCCATCACAAGTTTGTACAAAAAAGCAGGCTGGCGCCGGA
ACCAATTCAGTCGACTGGATCCGGTACCGAATTCGCCCTTAAAAAGCAGGCTCCACCTTCCCCATGGCTG
GACACCTGGCTTCAGACTTCGCCTTCTCACCCCCACCAGGTGGGGGTGATGGGTCAGCAGGGCTGGAGCC
GGGCTGGGTGGATTCTCGAACCTGGCTAAGCTTCCAAGGGCCTCCAGGTGGGCCTGGAATCGGACCAGGC
TCAGAGGTATTGGGGATCTCCCCATGTCCGCCCGCATACGAGTTCTGCGGAGGGATGGCATACTGTGGAC
CTCAGGTTGGACTGGGCCTAGTCCCCCAAGTTGGCGTGGAGACTTTGCAGCCTGAGGGCCAGGCAGGAGC
ACGAGTGGAAAGCAACTCAGAGGGAACCTCCTCTGAGCCCTGTGCCGACCGCCCCAATGCCGTGAAGTTG
GAGAAGGTGGAACCAACTCCCGAGGAGTCCCAGGACATGAAAGCCCTGCAGAAGGAGCTAGAACAGTTTG
CCAAGCTGCTGAAGCAGAAGAGGATCACCTTGGGGTACACCCAGGCCGACGTGGGGCTCACCCTGGGCGT
TCTCTTTGGAAAGGTGTTCAGCCAGACCACCATCTGTCGCTTCGAGGCCTTGCAGCTCAGCCTTAAGAAC
ATGTGTAAGCTGCGGCCCCTGCTGGAGAAGTGGGTGGAGGAAGCCGACAACAATGAGAACCTTCAGGAGA
TATGCAAATCGGAGACCCTGGTGCAGGCCCGGAAGAGAAAGCGAACTAGCATTGAGAACCGTGTGAGGTG
GAGTCTGGAGACCATGTTTCTGAAGTGCCCGAAGCCCTCCCTACAGCAGATCACTCACATCGCCAATCAG
CTTGGGCTAGAGAAGGATGTGGTTCGAGTATGGTTCTGTAACCGGCGCCAGAAGGGCAAAAGATCAAGTA
TTGAGTATTCCCAACGAGAAGAGTATGAGGCTACAGGGACACCTTTCCCAGGGGGGGCTGTATCCTTTCC
TCTGCCCCCAGGTCCCCACTTTGGCACCCCAGGCTATGGAAGCCCCCACTTCACCACACTCTACTCAGTC
CCTTTTCCTGAGGGCGAGGCCTTTCCCTCTGTTCCCGTCACTGCTCTGGGCTCTCCCATGCATTCAAACG
GGGATCTCAAAATTGTCGCTCCTGTCAAACAAACTCTTAACTTTGATTTACTCAAACTGGCTGGGGATGT
AGAAAGCAATCCAGGTCCACTCATGGCTGTCAGCGACGCTCTGCTCCCGTCCTTCTCCACGTTCGCGTCC
GGCCCGGCGGGAAGGGAGAAGACACTGCGTCCAGCAGGTGCCCCGACTAACCGTTGGCGTGAGGAACTCT
CTCACATGAAGCGACTTCCCCCACTTCCCGGCCGCCCCTACGACCTGGCGGCGACGGTGGCCACAGACCT
GGAGAGTGGCGGAGCTGGTGCAGCTTGCAGCAGTAACAACCCGGCCCTCCTAGCCCGGAGGGAGACCGAG
GAGTTCAACGACCTCCTGGACCTAGACTTTATCCTTTCCAACTCGCTAACCCACCAGGAATCGGTGGCCG
CCACCGTGACCACCTCGGCGTCAGCTTCATCCTCGTCTTCCCCAGCGAGCAGCGGCCCTGCCAGCGCGCC
CTCCACCTGCAGCTTCAGCTATCCGATCCGGGCCGGGGGTGACCCGGGCGTGGCTGCCAGCAACACAGGT
GGAGGGCTCCTCTACAGCCGAGAATCTGCGCCACCTCCCACGGCCCCCTTCAACCTGGCGGACATCAATG
ACGTGAGCCCCTCGGGCGGCTTCGTGGCTGAGCTCCTGCGGCCGGAGTTGGACCCAGTATACATTCCGCC
ACAGCAGCCTCAGCCGCCAGGTGGCGGGCTGATGGGCAAGTTTGTGCTGAAGGCGTCTCTGACCACCCCT
GGCAGCGAGTACAGCAGCCCTTCGGTCATCAGTGTTAGCAAAGGAAGCCCAGACGGCAGCCACCCCGTGG
TAGTGGCGCCCTACAGCGGTGGCCCGCCGCGCATGTGCCCCAAGATTAAGCAAGAGGCGGTCCCGTCCTG
CACGGTCAGCCGGTCCCTAGAGGCCCATTTGAGCGCTGGACCCCAGCTCAGCAACGGCCACCGGCCCAAC
ACACACGACTTCCCCCTGGGGCGGCAGCTCCCCACCAGGACTACCCCTACACTGAGTCCCGAGGAACTGC
TGAACAGCAGGGACTGTCACCCTGGCCTGCCTCTTCCCCCAGGATTCCATCCCCATCCGGGGCCCAACTA
CCCTCCTTTCCTGCCAGACCAGATGCAGTCACAAGTCCCCTCTCTCCATTATCAAGAGCTCATGCCACCG
GGTTCCTGCCTGCCAGAGGAGCCCAAGCCAAAGAGGGGAAGAAGGTCGTGGCCCCGGAAAAGAACAGCCA
CCCACACTTGTGACTATGCAGGCTGTGGCAAAACCTATACCAAGAGTTCTCATCTCAAGGCACACCTGCG
AACTCACACAGGCGAGAAACCTTACCACTGTGACTGGGACGGCTGTGGGTGGAAATTCGCCCGCTCCGAT
GAACTGACCAGGCACTACCGCAAACACACAGGGCACCGGCCCTTTCAGTGCCAGAAGTGCGACAGGGCCT
TTTCCAGGTCGGACCACCTTGCCTTACACATGAAGAGGCACTTTCTCGAGGGCTCGGGCCAGTGTACTAA
TTATGCTCTCTTGAAATTGGCTGGAGATGTTGAGAGCAACCCAGGTCCCGGCGCGCCACTGGATTTCCTT
TGGGCGTTGGAAACCCCGCAGACAGCCACGACGATGCCCCTCAACGTGAACTTCACCAACAGGAACTATG
ACCTCGACTACGACTCCGTACAGCCCTATTTCATCTGCGACGAGGAAGAGAATTTCTATCACCAGCAACA
GCAGAGCGAGCTGCAGCCGCCCGCGCCCAGTGAGGATATCTGGAAGAAATTCGAGCTGCTTCCCACCCCG
CCCCTGTCCCCGAGCCGCCGCTCCGGGCTCTGCTCTCCATCCTATGTTGCGGTCGCTACGTCCTTCTCCC
CAAGGGAAGACGATGACGGCGGCGGTGGCAACTTCTCCACCGCCGATCAGCTGGAGATGATGACCGAGTT
ACTTGGAGGAGACATGGTGAACCAGAGCTTCATCTGCGATCCTGACGACGAGACCTTCATCAAGAACATC
ATCATCCAGGACTGTATGTGGAGCGGTTTCTCAGCCGCTGCCAAGCTGGTCTCGGAGAAGCTGGCCTCCT
ACCAGGCTGCGCGCAAAGACAGCACCAGCCTGAGCCCCGCCCGCGGGCACAGCGTCTGCTCCACCTCCAG
CCTGTACCTGCAGGACCTCACCGCCGCCGCGTCCGAGTGCATTGACCCCTCAGTGGTCTTTCCCTACCCG
CTCAACGACAGCAGCTCGCCCAAATCCTGTACCTCGTCCGATTCCACGGCCTTCTCTCCTTCCTCGGACT
CGCTGCTGTCCTCCGAGTCCTCCCCACGGGCCAGCCCTGAGCCCCTAGTGCTGCATGAGGAGACACCGCC
CACCACCAGCAGCGACTCTGAAGAAGAGCAAGAAGATGAGGAAGAAATTGATGTGGTGTCTGTGGAGAAG
AGGCAAACCCCTGCCAAGAGGTCGGAGTCGGGCTCATCTCCATCCCGAGGCCACAGCAAACCTCCGCACA
GCCCACTGGTCCTCAAGAGGTGCCACGTCTCCACTCACCAGCACAACTACGCCGCACCCCCCTCCACAAG
GAAGGACTATCCAGCTGCCAAGAGGGCCAAGTTGGACAGTGGCAGGGTCCTGAAGCAGATCAGCAACAAC
CGCAAGTGCTCCAGCCCCAGGTCCTCAGACACGGAGGAAAACGACAAGAGGCGGACACACAACGTCTTGG
AACGTCAGAGGAGGAACGAGCTGAAGCGCAGCTTTTTTGCCCTGCGTGACCAGATCCCTGAATTGGAAAA
CAACGAAAAGGCCCCCAAGGTAGTGATCCTCAAAAAAGCCACCGCCTACATCCTGTCCATTCAAGCAGAC
GAGCACAAGCTCACCTCTGAAAAGGACTTATTGAGGAAACGACGAGAACAGTTGAAACACAAACTCGAAC
AGCTTCGAAACTCTGGTGCAGGGGATCTCAAAATTGTCGCTCCTGTCAAACAAACTCTTAACTTTGATTT
ACTCAAACTGGCTGGGGATGTAGAAAGCAATCCAGGTCCACTCATGAACAATTCGCCCTTCACCATGTAT
AACATGATGGAGACGGAGCTGAAGCCGCCGGGCCCGCAGCAAGCTTCGGGGGGCGGCGGCGGAGGAGGCA
ACGCCACGGCGGCGGCGACCGGCGGCAACCAGAAGAACAGCCCGGACCGCGTCAAGAGGCCCATGAACGC
CTTCATGGTATGGTCCCGGGGGCAGCGGCGTAAGATGGCCCAGGAGAACCCCAAGATGCACAACTCGGAG
ATCAGCAAGCGCCTGGGCGCGGAGTGGAAACTTTTGTCCGAGACCGAGAAGCGGCCGTTCATCGACGAGG
CCAAGCGGCTGCGCGCTCTGCACATGAAGGAGCACCCGGATTATAAATACCGGCCGCGGCGGAAAACCAA
GACGCTCATGAAGAAGGATAAGTACACGCTTCCCGGAGGCTTGCTGGCCCCCGGCGGGAACAGCATGGCG
AGCGGGGTTGGGGTGGGCGCCGGCCTGGGTGCGGGCGTGAACCAGCGCATGGACAGCTACGCGCACATGA
ACGGCTGGAGCAACGGCAGCTACAGCATGATGCAGGAGCAGCTGGGCTACCCGCAGCACCCGGGCCTCAA
CGCTCACGGCGCGGCACAGATGCAACCGATGCACCGCTACGACGTCAGCGCCCTGCAGTACAACTCCATG
ACCAGCTCGCAGACCTACATGAACGGCTCGCCCACCTACAGCATGTCCTACTCGCAGCAGGGCACCCCCG
GTATGGCGCTGGGCTCCATGGGCTCTGTGGTCAAGTCCGAGGCCAGCTCCAGCCCCCCCGTGGTTACCTC
TTCCTCCCACTCCAGGGCGCCCTGCCAGGCCGGGGACCTCCGGGACATGATCAGCATGTACCTCCCCGGC
GCCGAGGTGCCGGAGCCCGCTGCGCCCAGTAGACTGCACATGGCCCAGCACTACCAGAGCGGCCCGGTGC
CCGGCACGGCCATTAACGGCACACTGCCCCTGTCGCACATGTGAGGGCTGGAAGGGCGAATTGCCTGCAG
GAATTCGCGGCCGCACTCGAGATATCTAGACCCAGCTTTCTTGTACAAAGTGGTGATCTAGCTAAAACGC
GGCCTCGAATCGAATTCCGCCCCCCCCCCTCTCCCTCCCCCCCCCCTAACGTTACTGGCCGAAGCCGCTT
GGAATAAGGCCGGTGTGCGTTTGTCTATATGTTATTTTCCACCATATTGCCGTCTTTTGGCAATGTGAGG
GCCCGGAAACCTGGCCCTGTCTTCTTGACGAGCATTCCTAGGGGTCTTTCCCCTCTCGCCAAAGGAATGC
AAGGTCTGTTGAATGTCGTGAAGGAAGCAGTTCCTCTGGAAGCTTCTTGAAGACAAACAACGTCTGTAGC
GACCCTTTGCAGGCAGCGGAACCCCCCACCTGGCGACAGGTGCCTCTGCGGCCAAAAGCCACGTGTATAA
GATACACCTGCAAAGGCGGCACAACCCCAGTGCCACGTTGTGAGTTGGATAGTTGTGGAAAGAGTCAAAT
GGCTCTCCTCAAGCGTATTCAACAAGGGGCTGAAGGATGCCCAGAAGGTACCCCATTGTATGGGATCTGA
TCTGGGGCCTCGGTGCACATGCTTTACATGTGTTTAGTCGAGGTTAAAAAAACGTCTAGGCCCCCCGAAC
CACGGGGACGTGGTTTTCCTTTGAAAAACACGATGATAATATGGCCACAACCATGGTGAGCAAGGGCGAG
GAGGATAACATGGCCATCATCAAGGAGTTCATGCGCTTCAAGGTGCACATGGAGGGCTCCGTGAACGGCC
ACGAGTTCGAGATCGAGGGCGAGGGCGAGGGCCGCCCCTACGAGGGCACCCAGACCGCCAAGCTGAAGGT
GACCAAGGGTGGCCCCCTGCCCTTCGCCTGGGACATCCTGTCCCCTCAGTTCATGTACGGCTCCAAGGCC
TACGTGAAGCACCCCGCCGACATCCCCGACTACTTGAAGCTGTCCTTCCCCGAGGGCTTCAAGTGGGAGC
GCGTGATGAACTTCGAGGACGGCGGCGTGGTGACCGTGACCCAGGACTCCTCCCTGCAGGACGGCGAGTT
CATCTACAAGGTGAAGCTGCGCGGCACCAACTTCCCCTCCGACGGCCCCGTAATGCAGAAGAAGACCATG
GGCTGGGAGGCCTCCTCCGAGCGGATGTACCCCGAGGACGGCGCCCTGAAGGGCGAGATCAAGCAGAGGC
TGAAGCTGAAGGACGGCGGCCACTACGACGCTGAGGTCAAGACCACCTACAAGGCCAAGAAGCCCGTGCA
GCTGCCCGGCGCCTACAACGTCAACATCAAGTTGGACATCACCTCCCACAACGAGGACTACACCATCGTG
GAACAGTACGAACGCGCCGAGGGCCGCCACTCCACCGGCGGCATGGACGAGCTGTACAAGTAAAGCGGCC
GCGATCTTTTTCCCTCTGCCAAAAATTATGGGGACATCATGAAGCCCCTTGAGCATCTGACTTCTGGCTA
ATAAAGGAAATTTATTTTCATTGCAATAGTGTGTTGGAATTTTTTGTGTCTCTCACTCGGAAGGACATAT
GGGAGGGCAAATCATTTAAAACATCAGAATGAGTATTTGGTTTAGAGTTTGGCAACATATGCCCATATGC
TGGCTGCCATGAACAAAGGTTGGCTATAAAGAGGTCATCAGTATATGAAACAGCCCCCTGCTGTCCATTC
CTTATTCCATAGAAAAGCCTTGACTTGAGGTTAGATTTTTTTTATATTTTGTTTTGTGTTATTTTTTTCT
TTAACATCCCTAAAATTTTCCTTACATGTTTTACTAGCCAGATTTTTCCTCCTCTCCTGACTACTCCCAG
TCATAGCTGTCCCTCTTCTCTTATGGAGATCCCTCGACCTGCAGGAATTCGATTACTTAAGCCTAGGATC
CAGATCTGTACATTCGAATCGATGAATTCGTTAACCATGGAAGCTTCTGCAGCGGCCGCACTAGAGGTAC
CCGTTACATAACTTACGGTAAATGGCCCGCCTGGCTGACCGCCCAACGACCCCCGCCCATTGACGTCAAT
AGTAACGCCAATAGGGACTTTCCATTGACGTCAATGGGTGGAGTATTTACGGTAAACTGCCCACTTGGCA
GTACATCAAGTGTATCATATGCCAAGTACGCCCCCTATTGACGTCAATGACGGTAAATGGCCCGCCTGGC
ATTGTGCCCAGTACATGACCTTATGGGACTTTCCTACTTGGCAGTACATCTACGTATTAGTCATCGCTAT
TACCATGGTCGAGGTGAGCCCCACGTTCTGCTTCACTCTCCCCATCTCCCCCCCCTCCCCACCCCCAATT
TTGTATTTATTTATTTTTTAATTATTTTGTGCAGCGATGGGGGCGGGGGGGGGGGGGGGGCGCGCGCCRG
GSGGGGSGGGGSGGGGSGRGGGGSGGGGSGGGGSGRGGSGGRGAGGKGCGGCGGCAGCCAATCAGAGCGG
CGCGCTCCGAAAGTTTCCTTTTATGGCGAGGCGGCGGCGGCGGCGGCCCTATAAAAAGCGAAGCGCGCGG
CGGGCGGGAGTCGCTGCGCGCTGCCTTCGCCCCGTGCCCCGCTCCGCCGCCGCCTCGCGCCGCCCGCCCC
GGCTCTGACTGACCGCGTTACTCCCACAGGTGAGCGGGCGGGACGGCCCTTCTCCTCCGGGCTGTAATTA
GCTGAGCAAGAGGTAAGGGTTTAAGGGATGGTTGGTTGGTGGGGTATTAATGTTTAATTACCTGGAGCAC
CTGCCTGAAATCACTTTTTTTCAGGTTGGACCGGTGCCACCATGGACTATAAGGACCACGACGGAGACTA
CAAGGATCATGATATTGATTACAAAGACGATGACGATAAGATGGCCCCAAAGAAGAAGCGGAAGGTCGGT
ATCCACGGAGTCCCAGCAGCCGACAAGAAGTACAGCATCGGCCTGGACATCGGCACCAACTCTGTGGGCT
GGGCCGTGATCACCGACGAGTACAAGGTGCCCAGCAAGAAATTCAAGGTGCTGGGCAACACCGACCGGCA
CAGCATCAAGAAGAACCTGATCGGAGCCCTGCTGTTCGACAGCGGCGAAACAGCCGAGGCCACCCGGCTG
AAGAGAACCGCCAGAAGAAGATACACCAGACGGAAGAACCGGATCTGCTATCTGCAAGAGATCTTCAGCA
ACGAGATGGCCAAGGTGGACGACAGCTTCTTCCACAGACTGGAAGAGTCCTTCCTGGTGGAAGAGGATAA
GAAGCACGAGCGGCACCCCATCTTCGGCAACATCGTGGACGAGGTGGCCTACCACGAGAAGTACCCCACC
ATCTACCACCTGAGAAAGAAACTGGTGGACAGCACCGACAAGGCCGACCTGCGGCTGATCTATCTGGCCC
TGGCCCACATGATCAAGTTCCGGGGCCACTTCCTGATCGAGGGCGACCTGAACCCCGACAACAGCGACGT
GGACAAGCTGTTCATCCAGCTGGTGCAGACCTACAACCAGCTGTTCGAGGAAAACCCCATCAACGCCAGC
GGCGTGGACGCCAAGGCCATCCTGTCTGCCAGACTGAGCAAGAGCAGACGGCTGGAAAATCTGATCGCCC
AGCTGCCCGGCGAGAAGAAGAATGGCCTGTTCGGAAACCTGATTGCCCTGAGCCTGGGCCTGACCCCCAA
CTTCAAGAGCAACTTCGACCTGGCCGAGGATGCCAAACTGCAGCTGAGCAAGGACACCTACGACGACGAC
CTGGACAACCTGCTGGCCCAGATCGGCGACCAGTACGCCGACCTGTTTCTGGCCGCCAAGAACCTGTCCG
ACGCCATCCTGCTGAGCGACATCCTGAGAGTGAACACCGAGATCACCAAGGCCCCCCTGAGCGCCTCTAT
GATCAAGAGATACGACGAGCACCACCAGGACCTGACCCTGCTGAAAGCTCTCGTGCGGCAGCAGCTGCCT
GAGAAGTACAAAGAGATTTTCTTCGACCAGAGCAAGAACGGCTACGCCGGCTACATTGACGGCGGAGCCA
GCCAGGAAGAGTTCTACAAGTTCATCAAGCCCATCCTGGAAAAGATGGACGGCACCGAGGAACTGCTCGT
GAAGCTGAACAGAGAGGACCTGCTGCGGAAGCAGCGGACCTTCGACAACGGCAGCATCCCCCACCAGATC
CACCTGGGAGAGCTGCACGCCATTCTGCGGCGGCAGGAAGATTTTTACCCATTCCTGAAGGACAACCGGG
AAAAGATCGAGAAGATCCTGACCTTCCGCATCCCCTACTACGTGGGCCCTCTGGCCAGGGGAAACAGCAG
ATTCGCCTGGATGACCAGAAAGAGCGAGGAAACCATCACCCCCTGGAACTTCGAGGAAGTGGTGGACAAG
GGCGCTTCCGCCCAGAGCTTCATCGAGCGGATGACCAACTTCGATAAGAACCTGCCCAACGAGAAGGTGC
TGCCCAAGCACAGCCTGCTGTACGAGTACTTCACCGTGTATAACGAGCTGACCAAAGTGAAATACGTGAC
CGAGGGAATGAGAAAGCCCGCCTTCCTGAGCGGCGAGCAGAAAAAGGCCATCGTGGACCTGCTGTTCAAG
ACCAACCGGAAAGTGACCGTGAAGCAGCTGAAAGAGGACTACTTCAAGAAAATCGAGTGCTTCGACTCCG
TGGAAATCTCCGGCGTGGAAGATCGGTTCAACGCCTCCCTGGGCACATACCACGATCTGCTGAAAATTAT
CAAGGACAAGGACTTCCTGGACAATGAGGAAAACGAGGACATTCTGGAAGATATCGTGCTGACCCTGACA
CTGTTTGAGGACAGAGAGATGATCGAGGAACGGCTGAAAACCTATGCCCACCTGTTCGACGACAAAGTGA
TGAAGCAGCTGAAGCGGCGGAGATACACCGGCTGGGGCAGGCTGAGCCGGAAGCTGATCAACGGCATCCG
GGACAAGCAGTCCGGCAAGACAATCCTGGATTTCCTGAAGTCCGACGGCTTCGCCAACAGAAACTTCATG
CAGCTGATCCACGACGACAGCCTGACCTTTAAAGAGGACATCCAGAAAGCCCAGGTGTCCGGCCAGGGCG
ATAGCCTGCACGAGCACATTGCCAATCTGGCCGGCAGCCCCGCCATTAAGAAGGGCATCCTGCAGACAGT
GAAGGTGGTGGACGAGCTCGTGAAAGTGATGGGCCGGCACAAGCCCGAGAACATCGTGATCGAAATGGCC
AGAGAGAACCAGACCACCCAGAAGGGACAGAAGAACAGCCGCGAGAGAATGAAGCGGATCGAAGAGGGCA
TCAAAGAGCTGGGCAGCCAGATCCTGAAAGAACACCCCGTGGAAAACACCCAGCTGCAGAACGAGAAGCT
GTACCTGTACTACCTGCAGAATGGGCGGGATATGTACGTGGACCAGGAACTGGACATCAACCGGCTGTCC
GACTACGATGTGGACCATATCGTGCCTCAGAGCTTTCTGAAGGACGACTCCATCGACAACAAGGTGCTGA
CCAGAAGCGACAAGAACCGGGGCAAGAGCGACAACGTGCCCTCCGAAGAGGTCGTGAAGAAGATGAAGAA
CTACTGGCGGCAGCTGCTGAACGCCAAGCTGATTACCCAGAGAAAGTTCGACAATCTGACCAAGGCCGAG
AGAGGCGGCCTGAGCGAACTGGATAAGGCCGGCTTCATCAAGAGACAGCTGGTGGAAACCCGGCAGATCA
CAAAGCACGTGGCACAGATCCTGGACTCCCGGATGAACACTAAGTACGACGAGAATGACAAGCTGATCCG
GGAAGTGAAAGTGATCACCCTGAAGTCCAAGCTGGTGTCCGATTTCCGGAAGGATTTCCAGTTTTACAAA
GTGCGCGAGATCAACAACTACCACCACGCCCACGACGCCTACCTGAACGCCGTCGTGGGAACCGCCCTGA
TCAAAAAGTACCCTAAGCTGGAAAGCGAGTTCGTGTACGGCGACTACAAGGTGTACGACGTGCGGAAGAT
GATCGCCAAGAGCGAGCAGGAAATCGGCAAGGCTACCGCCAAGTACTTCTTCTACAGCAACATCATGAAC
TTTTTCAAGACCGAGATTACCCTGGCCAACGGCGAGATCCGGAAGCGGCCTCTGATCGAGACAAACGGCG
AAACCGGGGAGATCGTGTGGGATAAGGGCCGGGATTTTGCCACCGTGCGGAAAGTGCTGAGCATGCCCCA
AGTGAATATCGTGAAAAAGACCGAGGTGCAGACAGGCGGCTTCAGCAAAGAGTCTATCCTGCCCAAGAGG
AACAGCGATAAGCTGATCGCCAGAAAGAAGGACTGGGACCCTAAGAAGTACGGCGGCTTCGACAGCCCCA
CCGTGGCCTATTCTGTGCTGGTGGTGGCCAAAGTGGAAAAGGGCAAGTCCAAGAAACTGAAGAGTGTGAA
AGAGCTGCTGGGGATCACCATCATGGAAAGAAGCAGCTTCGAGAAGAATCCCATCGACTTTCTGGAAGCC
AAGGGCTACAAAGAAGTGAAAAAGGACCTGATCATCAAGCTGCCTAAGTACTCCCTGTTCGAGCTGGAAA
ACGGCCGGAAGAGAATGCTGGCCTCTGCCGGCGAACTGCAGAAGGGAAACGAACTGGCCCTGCCCTCCAA
ATATGTGAACTTCCTGTACCTGGCCAGCCACTATGAGAAGCTGAAGGGCTCCCCCGAGGATAATGAGCAG
AAACAGCTGTTTGTGGAACAGCACAAGCACTACCTGGACGAGATCATCGAGCAGATCAGCGAGTTCTCCA
AGAGAGTGATCCTGGCCGACGCTAATCTGGACAAAGTGCTGTCCGCCTACAACAAGCACCGGGATAAGCC
CATCAGAGAGCAGGCCGAGAATATCATCCACCTGTTTACCCTGACCAATCTGGGAGCCCCTGCCGCCTTC
AAGTACTTTGACACCACCATCGACCGGAAGAGGTACACCAGCACCAAAGAGGTGCTGGACGCCACCCTGA
TCCACCAGAGCATCACCGGCCTGTACGAGACACGGATCGACCTGTCTCAGCTGGGAGGCGACAAAAGGCC
GGCGGCCACGAAAAAGGCCGGCCAGGCAAAAAAGAAAAAGTAAGAATTCCTAGAGCTCGCTGATCAGCCT
CGACTGTGCCTTCTAGTTGCCAGCCATCTGTTGTTTGCCCCTCCCCCGTGCCTTCCTTGACCCTGGAAGG
TGCCACTCCCACTGTCCTTTCCTAATAAAATGAGGAAATTGCATCGCATTGTCTGAGTAGGTGTCATTCT
ATTCTGGGGGGTGGGGTGGGGCAGGACAGCAAGGGGGAGGATTGGGAAGAGAATAGCAGGCATGCTGGGG
AGCGGCCGCACTAGTCTAGTCTAGAGCGATCGCCCGGGTTTAAACGCTAGCCAACAAGCTCGTCATCGCT
TTGCAGAAGAGCAGAGAGGATATGCTCATCGTCTAAAGAACTACCCATTTTATTATATATTAGTCACGAT
ATCTATAACAAGAAAATATATATATAATAAGTTATCACGTAAGTAGAACATGAAATAACAATATAATTAT
CGTATGAGTTAAATCTTAAAAGTCACGTAAAAGATAATCATGCGTCATTTTGACTCACGCGGTCGTTATA
GTTCAAAATCAGTGACACTTACCGCATTGACAAGCACGCCTCACGGGAGCTCCAAGCGGCGACTGAGATG
TCCTAAATGCACAGCGACGGATTCGCGCTATTTAGAAAGAGAGAGCAATATTTCAAGAATGCATGCGTCA
ATTTTACGCAGACTATCTTTCTAGGGTTAAAAAAGATTTGCGCTTTACTCGACCTAAACTTTAAACACGT
CATAGAATCTTCGTTTGACAAAAACCACATTGTGGCCAAGCTGTGTGACGCGACGCGCGCTAAAGAATGG
CAAACCAAGTCGCGCGAGGTACCAGCTTTTGTTCCCTTTAGTGAGGGTTAATTTCGAGCTTGGCGTAATC
ATGGTCATAGCTGTTTCCTGTGTGAAATTGTTATCCGCTCACAATTCCACACAACATACGAGCCGGAAGC
ATAAAGTGTAAAGCCTGGGGTGCCTAATGAGTGAGCTAACTCACATTAATTGCGTTGCGCTCACTGCCCG
CTTTCCAGTCGGGAAACCTGTCGTGCCAGCTGCATTAATGAATCGGCCAACGCGCGGGGAGAGGCGGTTT
GCGTATTGGGCGCTCTTCCGCTTCCTCGCTCACTGACTCGCTGCGCTCGGTCGTTCGGCTGCGGCGAGCG
GTATCAGCTCACTCAAAGGCGGTAATACGGTTATCCACAGAATCAGGGGATAACGCAGGAAAGAACATGT
GAGCAAAAGGCCAGCAAAAGGCCAGGAACCGTAAAAAGGCCGCGTTGCTGGCGTTTTTCCATAGGCTCCG
CCCCCCTGACGAGCATCACAAAAATCGACGCTCAAGTCAGAGGTGGCGAAACCCGACAGGACTATAAAGA
TACCAGGCGTTTCCCCCTGGAAGCTCCCTCGTGCGCTCTCCTGTTCCGACCCTGCCGCTTACCGGATACC
TGTCCGCCTTTCTCCCTTCGGGAAGCGTGGCGCTTTCTCATAGCTCACGCTGTAGGTATCTCAGTTCGGT
GTAGGTCGTTCGCTCCAAGCTGGGCTGTGTGCACGAACCCCCCGTTCAGCCCGACCGCTGCGCCTTATCC
GGTAACTATCGTCTTGAGTCCAACCCGGTAAGACACGACTTATCGCCACTGGCAGCAGCCACTGGTAACA
GGATTAGCAGAGCGAGGTATGTAGGCGGTGCTACAGAGTTCTTGAAGTGGTGGCCTAACTACGGCTACAC
TAGAAGAACAGTATTTGGTATCTGCGCTCTGCTGAAGCCAGTTACCTTCGGAAAAAGAGTTGGTAGCTCT
TGATCCGGCAAACAAACCACCGCTGGTAGCGGTGGTTTTTTTGTTTGCAAGCAGCAGATTACGCGCAGAA
AAAAAGGATCTCAAGAAGATCCTTTGATCTTTTCTACGGGGTCTGACGCTCAGTGGAACGAAAACTCACG
TTAAGGGATTTTGGTCATGAGATTATCAAAAAGGATCTTCACCTAGATCCTTTTAAATTAAAAATGAAGT
TTTAAATCAATCTAAAGTATATATGAGTAAACTTGGTCTGACAGTTACCAATGCTTAATCAGTGAGGCAC
CTATCTCAGCGATCTGTCTATTTCGTTCATCCATAGTTGCCTGACTCCCCGTCGTGTAGATAACTACGAT
ACGGGAGGGCTTACCATCTGGCCCCAGTGCTGCAATGATACCGCGAGACCCACGCTCACCGGCTCCAGAT
TTATCAGCAATAAACCAGCCAGCCGGAAGGGCCGAGCGCAGAAGTGGTCCTGCAACTTTATCCGCCTCCA
TCCAGTCTATTAATTGTTGCCGGGAAGCTAGAGTAAGTAGTTCGCCAGTTAATAGTTTGCGCAACGTTGT
TGCCATTGCTACAGGCATCGTGGTGTCACGCTCGTCGTTTGGTATGGCTTCATTCAGCTCCGGTTCCCAA
CGATCAAGGCGAGTTACATGATCCCCCATGTTGTGCAAAAAAGCGGTTAGCTCCTTCGGTCCTCCGATCG
TTGTCAGAAGTAAGTTGGCCGCAGTGTTATCACTCATGGTTATGGCAGCACTGCATAATTCTCTTACTGT
CATGCCATCCGTAAGATGCTTTTCTGTGACTGGTGAGTACTCAACCAAGTCATTCTGAGAATAGTGTATG
CGGCGACCGAGTTGCTCTTGCCCGGCGTCAATACGGGATAATACCGCGCCACATAGCAGAACTTTAAAAG
TGCTCATCATTGGAAAACGTTCTTCGGGGCGAAAACTCTCAAGGATCTTACCGCTGTTGAGATCCAGTTC
GATGTAACCCACTCGTGCACCCAACTGATCTTCAGCATCTTTTACTTTCACCAGCGTTTCTGGGTGAGCA
AAAACAGGAAGGCAAAATGCCGCAAAAAAGGGAATAAGGGCGACACGGAAATGTTGAATACTCATACTCT
TCCTTTTTCAATATTATTGAAGCATTTATCAGGGTTATTGTCTCATGAGCGGATACATATTTGAATGTAT
TTAGAAAAATAAACAAATAGGGGTTCCGCGCACATTTCCCCGAAAAGTGCCACCT
