LOCUS       Exported 16826 bp ds-DNA circular SYN 13-MAY-2021
DEFINITION  piggyBac transposon for dox-inducible expression of the OKMS (Oct4,
            Klf4[10-483], c-Myc, Sox2) polycistronic reprogramming cassette
            (with mCherry). SpCas9 is constitutively expressed..
ACCESSION   .
VERSION     .
KEYWORDS    PB-TAC-OKMS-Cas9
SOURCE      synthetic DNA construct
  ORGANISM  synthetic DNA construct
REFERENCE   1 (bases 1 to 16826)
  AUTHORS   Kagawa H, Shimamoto R, Kim SI, Oceguera-Yanez F, Yamamoto T,
            Schroeder T, Woltjen K
  TITLE     OVOL1 Influences the Determination and Expansion of iPSC
            Reprogramming Intermediates.
  JOURNAL   Stem Cell Reports. 2018 Dec 28. pii: S2213-6711(18)30527-7. doi:
            10.1016/j.stemcr.2018.12.008.
  PUBMED    30639212
REFERENCE   2 (bases 1 to 16826)
  AUTHORS   .
  TITLE     Direct Submission
  JOURNAL   Exported May 13, 2021 from SnapGene Server 1.1.58
            http://www.snapgene.com
FEATURES             Location/Qualifiers
     source          1..16826
                     /organism="synthetic DNA construct"
                     /mol_type="other DNA"
     rep_origin      complement(3..458)
                     /direction=LEFT
                     /label=f1 ori
                     /note="f1 bacteriophage origin of replication; arrow
                     indicates direction of (+) strand synthesis"
     primer_bind     complement(140..161)
                     /label=F1ori-F
                     /note="F1 origin, forward primer"
     primer_bind     352..371
                     /label=F1ori-R
                     /note="F1 origin, reverse primer"
     primer_bind     588..610
                     /label=M13/pUC Forward
                     /note="In lacZ gene"
     primer_bind     602..619
                     /label=M13 Forward
                     /note="In lacZ gene. Also called M13-F20 or M13 (-21)
                     Forward"
     primer_bind     603..619
                     /label=M13 fwd
                     /note="common sequencing primer, one of multiple similar
                     variants"
     primer_bind     626..645
                     /label=T7
                     /note="T7 promoter, forward primer"
     promoter        626..644
                     /label=T7 promoter
                     /note="promoter for bacteriophage T7 RNA polymerase"
     repeat_region   711..773
                     /label=piggyBac right (3') inverted repeat
                     /note="piggyBac transposon-specific inverted terminal
                     repeat sequence (ITR)"
     protein_bind    1145..1163
                     /gene="tetO"
                     /label=tet operator
                     /bound_moiety="tetracycline repressor TetR"
                     /note="bacterial operator O2 for the tetR and tetA genes"
     protein_bind    1182..1200
                     /gene="tetO"
                     /label=tet operator
                     /bound_moiety="tetracycline repressor TetR"
                     /note="bacterial operator O2 for the tetR and tetA genes"
     protein_bind    1219..1237
                     /gene="tetO"
                     /label=tet operator
                     /bound_moiety="tetracycline repressor TetR"
                     /note="bacterial operator O2 for the tetR and tetA genes"
     protein_bind    1256..1274
                     /gene="tetO"
                     /label=tet operator
                     /bound_moiety="tetracycline repressor TetR"
                     /note="bacterial operator O2 for the tetR and tetA genes"
     protein_bind    1293..1311
                     /gene="tetO"
                     /label=tet operator
                     /bound_moiety="tetracycline repressor TetR"
                     /note="bacterial operator O2 for the tetR and tetA genes"
     protein_bind    1330..1348
                     /gene="tetO"
                     /label=tet operator
                     /bound_moiety="tetracycline repressor TetR"
                     /note="bacterial operator O2 for the tetR and tetA genes"
     protein_bind    1367..1385
                     /gene="tetO"
                     /label=tet operator
                     /bound_moiety="tetracycline repressor TetR"
                     /note="bacterial operator O2 for the tetR and tetA genes"
     protein_bind    1404..1422
                     /gene="tetO"
                     /label=tet operator
                     /bound_moiety="tetracycline repressor TetR"
                     /note="bacterial operator O2 for the tetR and tetA genes"
     primer_bind     1444..1468
                     /label=LNCX
                     /note="Human CMV promoter, forward primer"
     protein_bind    1548..1572
                     /gene="mutant version of attB"
                     /label=attB1
                     /bound_moiety="BP Clonase(TM)"
                     /note="recombination site for the Gateway(R) BP reaction"
     CDS             2725..2790
                     /codon_start=1
                     /product="2A peptide from foot-and-mouth disease virus
                     polyprotein"
                     /label=F2A
                     /note="Eukaryotic ribosomes fail to insert a peptide bond
                     between the Gly and Pro residues, yielding separate
                     polypeptides."
                     /translation="VKQTLNFDLLKLAGDVESNPGP"
     CDS             4231..4290
                     /codon_start=1
                     /product="2A peptide from equine rhinitis A virus
                     polyprotein"
                     /label=E2A
                     /note="Eukaryotic ribosomes fail to insert a peptide bond
                     between the Gly and Pro residues, yielding separate
                     polypeptides."
                     /translation="QCTNYALLKLAGDVESNPGP"
     CDS             5686..5751
                     /codon_start=1
                     /product="2A peptide from foot-and-mouth disease virus
                     polyprotein"
                     /label=F2A
                     /note="Eukaryotic ribosomes fail to insert a peptide bond
                     between the Gly and Pro residues, yielding separate
                     polypeptides."
                     /translation="VKQTLNFDLLKLAGDVESNPGP"
     protein_bind    complement(6791..6815)
                     /gene="mutant version of attB"
                     /label=attB2
                     /bound_moiety="BP Clonase(TM)"
                     /note="recombination site for the Gateway(R) BP reaction"
     misc_feature    6857..7442
                     /label=IRES2
                     /note="internal ribosome entry site (IRES) of the
                     encephalomyocarditis virus (EMCV)"
     primer_bind     complement(7024..7041)
                     /label=IRES reverse
                     /note="IRES internal ribosome entry site, reverse primer.
                     Also called pCDH-rev"
     primer_bind     7251..7270
                     /label=IRES-F
                     /note="IRES internal ribosome entry site, forward primer"
     CDS             7443..8153
                     /codon_start=1
                     /product="monomeric derivative of DsRed fluorescent protein
                     (Shaner et al., 2004)"
                     /label=mCherry
                     /note="mammalian codon-optimized"
                     /translation="MVSKGEEDNMAIIKEFMRFKVHMEGSVNGHEFEIEGEGEGRPYEG
                     TQTAKLKVTKGGPLPFAWDILSPQFMYGSKAYVKHPADIPDYLKLSFPEGFKWERVMNF
                     EDGGVVTVTQDSSLQDGEFIYKVKLRGTNFPSDGPVMQKKTMGWEASSERMYPEDGALK
                     GEIKQRLKLKDGGHYDAEVKTTYKAKKPVQLPGAYNVNIKLDITSHNEDYTIVEQYERA
                     EGRHSTGGMDELYK"
     primer_bind     complement(7588..7606)
                     /label=mCherry-R
                     /note="mCherry, reverse primer"
     primer_bind     7856..7875
                     /label=mCherry-F
                     /note="mCherry, forward primer"
     primer_bind     complement(8165..8184)
                     /label=Bglob-pA-R
                     /note="Rabbit beta-globin polyA region, reverse primer"
     polyA_signal    8230..8285
                     /label=-beta-globin poly(A) signal
                     /note="rabbit beta-globin polyadenylation signal (Gil and
                     Proudfoot, 1987)"
     primer_bind     complement(8284..8303)
                     /label=rbglobpA-R
                     /note="Rabbit beta-globin polyA, reverse primer. Also
                     called rb-glob-pA-term-R"
     enhancer        8720..9005
                     /label=CMV enhancer
                     /note="human cytomegalovirus immediate early enhancer;
                     contains an 18-bp deletion relative to the standard CMV
                     enhancer"
     promoter        9007..9284
                     /label=chicken beta-actin promoter
     intron          9285..9513
                     /label=hybrid intron
                     /note="hybrid between chicken beta-actin (CBA) and minute
                     virus of mice (MMV) introns (Gray et al., 2011)"
     regulatory      9525..9534
                     /regulatory_class="other"
                     /note="vertebrate consensus sequence for strong initiation
                     of translation (Kozak, 1987)"
     CDS             9534..9599
                     /codon_start=1
                     /product="three tandem FLAG(R) epitope tags, followed by an
                     enterokinase cleavage site"
                     /label=3xFLAG
                     /translation="DYKDHDGDYKDHDIDYKDDDDK"
     CDS             9606..9626
                     /codon_start=1
                     /product="nuclear localization signal of SV40 (simian virus
                     40) large T antigen"
                     /label=SV40 NLS
                     /translation="PKKKRKV"
     CDS             9651..13751
                     /codon_start=1
                     /product="Cas9 (Csn1) endonuclease from the Streptococcus
                     pyogenes Type II CRISPR/Cas system"
                     /label=Cas9
                     /note="generates RNA-guided double strand breaks in DNA"
                     /translation="DKKYSIGLDIGTNSVGWAVITDEYKVPSKKFKVLGNTDRHSIKKN
                     LIGALLFDSGETAEATRLKRTARRRYTRRKNRICYLQEIFSNEMAKVDDSFFHRLEESF
                     LVEEDKKHERHPIFGNIVDEVAYHEKYPTIYHLRKKLVDSTDKADLRLIYLALAHMIKF
                     RGHFLIEGDLNPDNSDVDKLFIQLVQTYNQLFEENPINASGVDAKAILSARLSKSRRLE
                     NLIAQLPGEKKNGLFGNLIALSLGLTPNFKSNFDLAEDAKLQLSKDTYDDDLDNLLAQI
                     GDQYADLFLAAKNLSDAILLSDILRVNTEITKAPLSASMIKRYDEHHQDLTLLKALVRQ
                     QLPEKYKEIFFDQSKNGYAGYIDGGASQEEFYKFIKPILEKMDGTEELLVKLNREDLLR
                     KQRTFDNGSIPHQIHLGELHAILRRQEDFYPFLKDNREKIEKILTFRIPYYVGPLARGN
                     SRFAWMTRKSEETITPWNFEEVVDKGASAQSFIERMTNFDKNLPNEKVLPKHSLLYEYF
                     TVYNELTKVKYVTEGMRKPAFLSGEQKKAIVDLLFKTNRKVTVKQLKEDYFKKIECFDS
                     VEISGVEDRFNASLGTYHDLLKIIKDKDFLDNEENEDILEDIVLTLTLFEDREMIEERL
                     KTYAHLFDDKVMKQLKRRRYTGWGRLSRKLINGIRDKQSGKTILDFLKSDGFANRNFMQ
                     LIHDDSLTFKEDIQKAQVSGQGDSLHEHIANLAGSPAIKKGILQTVKVVDELVKVMGRH
                     KPENIVIEMARENQTTQKGQKNSRERMKRIEEGIKELGSQILKEHPVENTQLQNEKLYL
                     YYLQNGRDMYVDQELDINRLSDYDVDHIVPQSFLKDDSIDNKVLTRSDKNRGKSDNVPS
                     EEVVKKMKNYWRQLLNAKLITQRKFDNLTKAERGGLSELDKAGFIKRQLVETRQITKHV
                     AQILDSRMNTKYDENDKLIREVKVITLKSKLVSDFRKDFQFYKVREINNYHHAHDAYLN
                     AVVGTALIKKYPKLESEFVYGDYKVYDVRKMIAKSEQEIGKATAKYFFYSNIMNFFKTE
                     ITLANGEIRKRPLIETNGETGEIVWDKGRDFATVRKVLSMPQVNIVKKTEVQTGGFSKE
                     SILPKRNSDKLIARKKDWDPKKYGGFDSPTVAYSVLVVAKVEKGKSKKLKSVKELLGIT
                     IMERSSFEKNPIDFLEAKGYKEVKKDLIIKLPKYSLFELENGRKRMLASAGELQKGNEL
                     ALPSKYVNFLYLASHYEKLKGSPEDNEQKQLFVEQHKHYLDEIIEQISEFSKRVILADA
                     NLDKVLSAYNKHRDKPIREQAENIIHLFTLTNLGAPAAFKYFDTTIDRKRYTSTKEVLD
                     ATLIHQSITGLYETRIDLSQLGGD"
     CDS             13752..13799
                     /codon_start=1
                     /product="bipartite nuclear localization signal from
                     nucleoplasmin"
                     /label=nucleoplasmin NLS
                     /translation="KRPAATKKAGQAKKKK"
     primer_bind     complement(13827..13844)
                     /label=BGH-rev
                     /note="Bovine growth hormone terminator, reverse primer.
                     Also called BGH reverse"
     polyA_signal    13833..14040
                     /label=bGH poly(A) signal
                     /note="bovine growth hormone polyadenylation signal"
     repeat_region   14451..14485
                     /label=piggyBac left (5') inverted repeat
                     /note="piggyBac transposon-specific inverted terminal
                     repeat sequence (ITR)"
     promoter        complement(14635..14653)
                     /label=T3 promoter
                     /note="promoter for bacteriophage T3 RNA polymerase"
     primer_bind     complement(14674..14690)
                     /label=M13 rev
                     /note="common sequencing primer, one of multiple similar
                     variants"
     primer_bind     complement(14674..14690)
                     /label=M13 Reverse
                     /note="In lacZ gene. Also called M13-rev"
     primer_bind     complement(14687..14709)
                     /label=M13/pUC Reverse
                     /note="In lacZ gene"
     protein_bind    14698..14714
                     /label=lac operator
                     /bound_moiety="lac repressor encoded by lacI"
                     /note="The lac repressor binds to the lac operator to
                     inhibit transcription in E. coli. This inhibition can be
                     relieved by adding lactose or
                     isopropyl-beta-D-thiogalactopyranoside (IPTG)."
     promoter        complement(14722..14752)
                     /label=lac promoter
                     /note="promoter for the E. coli lac operon"
     protein_bind    14767..14788
                     /label=CAP binding site
                     /bound_moiety="E. coli catabolite activator protein"
                     /note="CAP binding activates transcription in the presence
                     of cAMP."
     primer_bind     complement(14905..14922)
                     /label=L4440
                     /note="L4440 vector, forward primer"
     rep_origin      complement(15076..15664)
                     /direction=LEFT
                     /label=ori
                     /note="high-copy-number ColE1/pMB1/pBR322/pUC origin of
                     replication"
     primer_bind     complement(15156..15175)
                     /label=pBR322ori-F
                     /note="pBR322 origin, forward primer"
     CDS             complement(15835..16695)
                     /codon_start=1
                     /gene="bla"
                     /product="beta-lactamase"
                     /label=AmpR
                     /note="confers resistance to ampicillin, carbenicillin, and
                     related antibiotics"
                     /translation="MSIQHFRVALIPFFAAFCLPVFAHPETLVKVKDAEDQLGARVGYI
                     ELDLNSGKILESFRPEERFPMMSTFKVLLCGAVLSRIDAGQEQLGRRIHYSQNDLVEYS
                     PVTEKHLTDGMTVRELCSAAITMSDNTAANLLLTTIGGPKELTAFLHNMGDHVTRLDRW
                     EPELNEAIPNDERDTTMPVAMATTLRKLLTGELLTLASRQQLIDWMEADKVAGPLLRSA
                     LPAGWFIADKSGAGERGSRGIIAALGPDGKPSRIVVIYTTGSQATMDERNRQIAEIGAS
                     LIKHW"
     primer_bind     16458..16477
                     /label=Amp-R
                     /note="Ampicillin resistance gene, reverse primer"
     promoter        complement(16696..16800)
                     /gene="bla"
                     /label=AmpR promoter
ORIGIN
        1 ggaaattgta aacgttaata ttttgttaaa attcgcgtta aatttttgtt aaatcagctc
       61 attttttaac caataggccg aaatcggcaa aatcccttat aaatcaaaag aatagaccga
      121 gatagggttg agtgttgttc cagtttggaa caagagtcca ctattaaaga acgtggactc
      181 caacgtcaaa ggnnnnnnnn nnnnnnnnnn nnnnnnnnnn nnnnnnnnnn nnnnnnnnnn
      241 ntnnnnnnnn nnnnnnnnnn nnnnnnnnnn nnnnnnnnnn nnnnnnnnnn nnnnnnnnnn
      301 nnnnnnnnnn nnnnnnnnnn nnnnnnnnnn nnngnnnnnn nnnnnnnnnn nnnnnnnnnn
      361 nnnnnnnnnn nnnnnnnnnn nnnnnnnnnn nnnnnnnnnn nnnnnnnnnn nnnnnnnnnn
      421 nnnnnnnnnn nnnnnnnnnn nnnnnnnnnn nnnnnnnncg cgccattcgc cattcaggct
      481 gcgcaactgt tgggaagggc gatcggtgcg ggcctcttcg ctattacgcc agctggcgaa
      541 agggggatgt gctgcaaggc gattaagttg ggtaacgcca gggttttccc agtcacgacg
      601 ttgtaaaacg acggccagtg aattgtaata cgactcacta tagggcgaat tggagctcgg
      661 tattcacgac agcaggctga ataataaaaa aattagaaac tattatttaa ccctagaaag
      721 ataatcatat tgtgacgtac gttaaagata atcatgcgta aaattgacgc atgtgtttta
      781 tcggtctgta tatcgaggtt tatttattaa tttgaataga tattaagttt tattatattt
      841 acacttacat actaataata aattcaacaa acaatttatt tatgtttatt tatttattaa
      901 aaaaaaacaa aaactcaaaa tttcttctat aaagtaacaa aacttttaaa cattctctct
      961 tttacaaaaa taaacttatt ttgtacttta aaaacagtca tgttgtatta taaaataagt
     1021 aattagctta acctatacat aatagaaaca aattatactt attagtcagt cagaaacaac
     1081 tttggcacat atcaatatta tgctctcgtt aattaactcg agggatccaa gctggccgca
     1141 cgtctcccta tcagtgatag agaagtcgac acgtctcgag ctccctatca gtgatagaga
     1201 aggtacgtct agaacgtctc cctatcagtg atagagaagt cgacacgtct cgagctccct
     1261 atcagtgata gagaaggtac gtctagaacg tctccctatc agtgatagag aagtcgacac
     1321 gtctcgagct ccctatcagt gatagagaag gtacgtctag aacgtctccc tatcagtgat
     1381 agagaagtcg acacgtctcg agctccctat cagtgataga gaaggtaccc cctatataag
     1441 cagagctcgt ttagtgaacc gtcagatcgc ctggagacgc catccacgct gttttgacct
     1501 ccatagaaga caccgggacc gatccagcct ccgcggtggc ggccatcaca agtttgtaca
     1561 aaaaagcagg ctggcgccgg aaccaattca gtcgactgga tccggtaccg aattcgccct
     1621 taaaaagcag gctccacctt ccccatggct ggacacctgg cttcagactt cgccttctca
     1681 cccccaccag gtgggggtga tgggtcagca gggctggagc cgggctgggt ggattctcga
     1741 acctggctaa gcttccaagg gcctccaggt gggcctggaa tcggaccagg ctcagaggta
     1801 ttggggatct ccccatgtcc gcccgcatac gagttctgcg gagggatggc atactgtgga
     1861 cctcaggttg gactgggcct agtcccccaa gttggcgtgg agactttgca gcctgagggc
     1921 caggcaggag cacgagtgga aagcaactca gagggaacct cctctgagcc ctgtgccgac
     1981 cgccccaatg ccgtgaagtt ggagaaggtg gaaccaactc ccgaggagtc ccaggacatg
     2041 aaagccctgc agaaggagct agaacagttt gccaagctgc tgaagcagaa gaggatcacc
     2101 ttggggtaca cccaggccga cgtggggctc accctgggcg ttctctttgg aaaggtgttc
     2161 agccagacca ccatctgtcg cttcgaggcc ttgcagctca gccttaagaa catgtgtaag
     2221 ctgcggcccc tgctggagaa gtgggtggag gaagccgaca acaatgagaa ccttcaggag
     2281 atatgcaaat cggagaccct ggtgcaggcc cggaagagaa agcgaactag cattgagaac
     2341 cgtgtgaggt ggagtctgga gaccatgttt ctgaagtgcc cgaagccctc cctacagcag
     2401 atcactcaca tcgccaatca gcttgggcta gagaaggatg tggttcgagt atggttctgt
     2461 aaccggcgcc agaagggcaa aagatcaagt attgagtatt cccaacgaga agagtatgag
     2521 gctacaggga cacctttccc agggggggct gtatcctttc ctctgccccc aggtccccac
     2581 tttggcaccc caggctatgg aagcccccac ttcaccacac tctactcagt cccttttcct
     2641 gagggcgagg cctttccctc tgttcccgtc actgctctgg gctctcccat gcattcaaac
     2701 ggggatctca aaattgtcgc tcctgtcaaa caaactctta actttgattt actcaaactg
     2761 gctggggatg tagaaagcaa tccaggtcca ctcatggctg tcagcgacgc tctgctcccg
     2821 tccttctcca cgttcgcgtc cggcccggcg ggaagggaga agacactgcg tccagcaggt
     2881 gccccgacta accgttggcg tgaggaactc tctcacatga agcgacttcc cccacttccc
     2941 ggccgcccct acgacctggc ggcgacggtg gccacagacc tggagagtgg cggagctggt
     3001 gcagcttgca gcagtaacaa cccggccctc ctagcccgga gggagaccga ggagttcaac
     3061 gacctcctgg acctagactt tatcctttcc aactcgctaa cccaccagga atcggtggcc
     3121 gccaccgtga ccacctcggc gtcagcttca tcctcgtctt ccccagcgag cagcggccct
     3181 gccagcgcgc cctccacctg cagcttcagc tatccgatcc gggccggggg tgacccgggc
     3241 gtggctgcca gcaacacagg tggagggctc ctctacagcc gagaatctgc gccacctccc
     3301 acggccccct tcaacctggc ggacatcaat gacgtgagcc cctcgggcgg cttcgtggct
     3361 gagctcctgc ggccggagtt ggacccagta tacattccgc cacagcagcc tcagccgcca
     3421 ggtggcgggc tgatgggcaa gtttgtgctg aaggcgtctc tgaccacccc tggcagcgag
     3481 tacagcagcc cttcggtcat cagtgttagc aaaggaagcc cagacggcag ccaccccgtg
     3541 gtagtggcgc cctacagcgg tggcccgccg cgcatgtgcc ccaagattaa gcaagaggcg
     3601 gtcccgtcct gcacggtcag ccggtcccta gaggcccatt tgagcgctgg accccagctc
     3661 agcaacggcc accggcccaa cacacacgac ttccccctgg ggcggcagct ccccaccagg
     3721 actaccccta cactgagtcc cgaggaactg ctgaacagca gggactgtca ccctggcctg
     3781 cctcttcccc caggattcca tccccatccg gggcccaact accctccttt cctgccagac
     3841 cagatgcagt cacaagtccc ctctctccat tatcaagagc tcatgccacc gggttcctgc
     3901 ctgccagagg agcccaagcc aaagagggga agaaggtcgt ggccccggaa aagaacagcc
     3961 acccacactt gtgactatgc aggctgtggc aaaacctata ccaagagttc tcatctcaag
     4021 gcacacctgc gaactcacac aggcgagaaa ccttaccact gtgactggga cggctgtggg
     4081 tggaaattcg cccgctccga tgaactgacc aggcactacc gcaaacacac agggcaccgg
     4141 ccctttcagt gccagaagtg cgacagggcc ttttccaggt cggaccacct tgccttacac
     4201 atgaagaggc actttctcga gggctcgggc cagtgtacta attatgctct cttgaaattg
     4261 gctggagatg ttgagagcaa cccaggtccc ggcgcgccac tggatttcct ttgggcgttg
     4321 gaaaccccgc agacagccac gacgatgccc ctcaacgtga acttcaccaa caggaactat
     4381 gacctcgact acgactccgt acagccctat ttcatctgcg acgaggaaga gaatttctat
     4441 caccagcaac agcagagcga gctgcagccg cccgcgccca gtgaggatat ctggaagaaa
     4501 ttcgagctgc ttcccacccc gcccctgtcc ccgagccgcc gctccgggct ctgctctcca
     4561 tcctatgttg cggtcgctac gtccttctcc ccaagggaag acgatgacgg cggcggtggc
     4621 aacttctcca ccgccgatca gctggagatg atgaccgagt tacttggagg agacatggtg
     4681 aaccagagct tcatctgcga tcctgacgac gagaccttca tcaagaacat catcatccag
     4741 gactgtatgt ggagcggttt ctcagccgct gccaagctgg tctcggagaa gctggcctcc
     4801 taccaggctg cgcgcaaaga cagcaccagc ctgagccccg cccgcgggca cagcgtctgc
     4861 tccacctcca gcctgtacct gcaggacctc accgccgccg cgtccgagtg cattgacccc
     4921 tcagtggtct ttccctaccc gctcaacgac agcagctcgc ccaaatcctg tacctcgtcc
     4981 gattccacgg ccttctctcc ttcctcggac tcgctgctgt cctccgagtc ctccccacgg
     5041 gccagccctg agcccctagt gctgcatgag gagacaccgc ccaccaccag cagcgactct
     5101 gaagaagagc aagaagatga ggaagaaatt gatgtggtgt ctgtggagaa gaggcaaacc
     5161 cctgccaaga ggtcggagtc gggctcatct ccatcccgag gccacagcaa acctccgcac
     5221 agcccactgg tcctcaagag gtgccacgtc tccactcacc agcacaacta cgccgcaccc
     5281 ccctccacaa ggaaggacta tccagctgcc aagagggcca agttggacag tggcagggtc
     5341 ctgaagcaga tcagcaacaa ccgcaagtgc tccagcccca ggtcctcaga cacggaggaa
     5401 aacgacaaga ggcggacaca caacgtcttg gaacgtcaga ggaggaacga gctgaagcgc
     5461 agcttttttg ccctgcgtga ccagatccct gaattggaaa acaacgaaaa ggcccccaag
     5521 gtagtgatcc tcaaaaaagc caccgcctac atcctgtcca ttcaagcaga cgagcacaag
     5581 ctcacctctg aaaaggactt attgaggaaa cgacgagaac agttgaaaca caaactcgaa
     5641 cagcttcgaa actctggtgc aggggatctc aaaattgtcg ctcctgtcaa acaaactctt
     5701 aactttgatt tactcaaact ggctggggat gtagaaagca atccaggtcc actcatgaac
     5761 aattcgccct tcaccatgta taacatgatg gagacggagc tgaagccgcc gggcccgcag
     5821 caagcttcgg ggggcggcgg cggaggaggc aacgccacgg cggcggcgac cggcggcaac
     5881 cagaagaaca gcccggaccg cgtcaagagg cccatgaacg ccttcatggt atggtcccgg
     5941 gggcagcggc gtaagatggc ccaggagaac cccaagatgc acaactcgga gatcagcaag
     6001 cgcctgggcg cggagtggaa acttttgtcc gagaccgaga agcggccgtt catcgacgag
     6061 gccaagcggc tgcgcgctct gcacatgaag gagcacccgg attataaata ccggccgcgg
     6121 cggaaaacca agacgctcat gaagaaggat aagtacacgc ttcccggagg cttgctggcc
     6181 cccggcggga acagcatggc gagcggggtt ggggtgggcg ccggcctggg tgcgggcgtg
     6241 aaccagcgca tggacagcta cgcgcacatg aacggctgga gcaacggcag ctacagcatg
     6301 atgcaggagc agctgggcta cccgcagcac ccgggcctca acgctcacgg cgcggcacag
     6361 atgcaaccga tgcaccgcta cgacgtcagc gccctgcagt acaactccat gaccagctcg
     6421 cagacctaca tgaacggctc gcccacctac agcatgtcct actcgcagca gggcaccccc
     6481 ggtatggcgc tgggctccat gggctctgtg gtcaagtccg aggccagctc cagccccccc
     6541 gtggttacct cttcctccca ctccagggcg ccctgccagg ccggggacct ccgggacatg
     6601 atcagcatgt acctccccgg cgccgaggtg ccggagcccg ctgcgcccag tagactgcac
     6661 atggcccagc actaccagag cggcccggtg cccggcacgg ccattaacgg cacactgccc
     6721 ctgtcgcaca tgtgagggct ggaagggcga attgcctgca ggaattcgcg gccgcactcg
     6781 agatatctag acccagcttt cttgtacaaa gtggtgatct agctaaaacg cggcctcgaa
     6841 tcgaattccg cccccccccc tctccctccc ccccccctaa cgttactggc cgaagccgct
     6901 tggaataagg ccggtgtgcg tttgtctata tgttattttc caccatattg ccgtcttttg
     6961 gcaatgtgag ggcccggaaa cctggccctg tcttcttgac gagcattcct aggggtcttt
     7021 cccctctcgc caaaggaatg caaggtctgt tgaatgtcgt gaaggaagca gttcctctgg
     7081 aagcttcttg aagacaaaca acgtctgtag cgaccctttg caggcagcgg aaccccccac
     7141 ctggcgacag gtgcctctgc ggccaaaagc cacgtgtata agatacacct gcaaaggcgg
     7201 cacaacccca gtgccacgtt gtgagttgga tagttgtgga aagagtcaaa tggctctcct
     7261 caagcgtatt caacaagggg ctgaaggatg cccagaaggt accccattgt atgggatctg
     7321 atctggggcc tcggtgcaca tgctttacat gtgtttagtc gaggttaaaa aacgtctagg
     7381 ccccccgaac cacggggacg tggttttcct ttgaaaaaca cgatgataat atggccacaa
     7441 ccatggtgag caagggcgag gaggataaca tggccatcat caaggagttc atgcgcttca
     7501 aggtgcacat ggagggctcc gtgaacggcc acgagttcga gatcgagggc gagggcgagg
     7561 gccgccccta cgagggcacc cagaccgcca agctgaaggt gaccaagggt ggccccctgc
     7621 ccttcgcctg ggacatcctg tcccctcagt tcatgtacgg ctccaaggcc tacgtgaagc
     7681 accccgccga catccccgac tacttgaagc tgtccttccc cgagggcttc aagtgggagc
     7741 gcgtgatgaa cttcgaggac ggcggcgtgg tgaccgtgac ccaggactcc tccctgcagg
     7801 acggcgagtt catctacaag gtgaagctgc gcggcaccaa cttcccctcc gacggccccg
     7861 taatgcagaa gaagaccatg ggctgggagg cctcctccga gcggatgtac cccgaggacg
     7921 gcgccctgaa gggcgagatc aagcagaggc tgaagctgaa ggacggcggc cactacgacg
     7981 ctgaggtcaa gaccacctac aaggccaaga agcccgtgca gctgcccggc gcctacaacg
     8041 tcaacatcaa gttggacatc acctcccaca acgaggacta caccatcgtg gaacagtacg
     8101 aacgcgccga gggccgccac tccaccggcg gcatggacga gctgtacaag taaagcggcc
     8161 gcgatctttt tccctctgcc aaaaattatg gggacatcat gaagcccctt gagcatctga
     8221 cttctggcta ataaaggaaa tttattttca ttgcaatagt gtgttggaat tttttgtgtc
     8281 tctcactcgg aaggacatat gggagggcaa atcatttaaa acatcagaat gagtatttgg
     8341 tttagagttt ggcaacatat gccatatgct ggctgccatg aacaaaggtg gctataaaga
     8401 ggtcatcagt atatgaaaca gccccctgct gtccattcct tattccatag aaaagccttg
     8461 acttgaggtt agattttttt tatattttgt tttgtgttat ttttttcttt aacatcccta
     8521 aaattttcct tacatgtttt actagccaga tttttcctcc tctcctgact actcccagtc
     8581 atagctgtcc ctcttctctt atgaagatcc ctcgacctgc aggaattcga ttacttaagc
     8641 ctaggatcca gatctgtaca ttcgaatcga tgaattcgtt aaccatggaa gcttctgcag
     8701 cggccgcact agaggtaccc gttacataac ttacggtaaa tggcccgcct ggctgaccgc
     8761 ccaacgaccc ccgcccattg acgtcaatag taacgccaat agggactttc cattgacgtc
     8821 aatgggtgga gtatttacgg taaactgccc acttggcagt acatcaagtg tatcatatgc
     8881 caagtacgcc ccctattgac gtcaatgacg gtaaatggcc cgcctggcat tgtgcccagt
     8941 acatgacctt atgggacttt cctacttggc agtacatcta cgtattagtc atcgctatta
     9001 ccatggtcga ggtgagcccc acgttctgct tcactctccc catctccccc ccctccccac
     9061 ccccaatttt gtatttattt attttttaat tattttgtgc agcgatgggg gcgggggggg
     9121 ggggggggcg cgcgccaggc ggggcggggc ggggcgaggg gcggggcggg gcgaggcgga
     9181 gaggtgcggc ggcagccaat cagagcggcg cgctccgaaa gtttcctttt atggcgaggc
     9241 ggcggcggcg gcggccctat aaaaagcgaa gcgcgcggcg ggcgggagtc gctgcgacgc
     9301 tgccttcgcc ccgtgccccg ctccgccgcc gcctcgcgcc gcccgccccg gctctgactg
     9361 accgcgttac tcccacaggt gagcgggcgg gacggccctt ctcctccggg ctgtaattag
     9421 ctgagcaaga ggtaagggtt taagggatgg ttggttggtg gggtattaat gtttaattac
     9481 ctggagcacc tgcctgaaat cacttttttt caggttggac cggtgccacc atggactata
     9541 aggaccacga cggagactac aaggatcatg atattgatta caaagacgat gacgataaga
     9601 tggccccaaa gaagaagcgg aaggtcggta tccacggagt cccagcagcc gacaagaagt
     9661 acagcatcgg cctggacatc ggcaccaact ctgtgggctg ggccgtgatc accgacgagt
     9721 acaaggtgcc cagcaagaaa ttcaaggtgc tgggcaacac cgaccggcac agcatcaaga
     9781 agaacctgat cggagccctg ctgttcgaca gcggcgaaac agccgaggcc acccggctga
     9841 agagaaccgc cagaagaaga tacaccagac ggaagaaccg gatctgctat ctgcaagaga
     9901 tcttcagcaa cgagatggcc aaggtggacg acagcttctt ccacagactg gaagagtcct
     9961 tcctggtgga agaggataag aagcacgagc ggcaccccat cttcggcaac atcgtggacg
    10021 aggtggccta ccacgagaag taccccacca tctaccacct gagaaagaaa ctggtggaca
    10081 gcaccgacaa ggccgacctg cggctgatct atctggccct ggcccacatg atcaagttcc
    10141 ggggccactt cctgatcgag ggcgacctga accccgacaa cagcgacgtg gacaagctgt
    10201 tcatccagct ggtgcagacc tacaaccagc tgttcgagga aaaccccatc aacgccagcg
    10261 gcgtggacgc caaggccatc ctgtctgcca gactgagcaa gagcagacgg ctggaaaatc
    10321 tgatcgccca gctgcccggc gagaagaaga atggcctgtt cggaaacctg attgccctga
    10381 gcctgggcct gacccccaac ttcaagagca acttcgacct ggccgaggat gccaaactgc
    10441 agctgagcaa ggacacctac gacgacgacc tggacaacct gctggcccag atcggcgacc
    10501 agtacgccga cctgtttctg gccgccaaga acctgtccga cgccatcctg ctgagcgaca
    10561 tcctgagagt gaacaccgag atcaccaagg cccccctgag cgcctctatg atcaagagat
    10621 acgacgagca ccaccaggac ctgaccctgc tgaaagctct cgtgcggcag cagctgcctg
    10681 agaagtacaa agagattttc ttcgaccaga gcaagaacgg ctacgccggc tacattgacg
    10741 gcggagccag ccaggaagag ttctacaagt tcatcaagcc catcctggaa aagatggacg
    10801 gcaccgagga actgctcgtg aagctgaaca gagaggacct gctgcggaag cagcggacct
    10861 tcgacaacgg cagcatcccc caccagatcc acctgggaga gctgcacgcc attctgcggc
    10921 ggcaggaaga tttttaccca ttcctgaagg acaaccggga aaagatcgag aagatcctga
    10981 ccttccgcat cccctactac gtgggccctc tggccagggg aaacagcaga ttcgcctgga
    11041 tgaccagaaa gagcgaggaa accatcaccc cctggaactt cgaggaagtg gtggacaagg
    11101 gcgcttccgc ccagagcttc atcgagcgga tgaccaactt cgataagaac ctgcccaacg
    11161 agaaggtgct gcccaagcac agcctgctgt acgagtactt caccgtgtat aacgagctga
    11221 ccaaagtgaa atacgtgacc gagggaatga gaaagcccgc cttcctgagc ggcgagcaga
    11281 aaaaggccat cgtggacctg ctgttcaaga ccaaccggaa agtgaccgtg aagcagctga
    11341 aagaggacta cttcaagaaa atcgagtgct tcgactccgt ggaaatctcc ggcgtggaag
    11401 atcggttcaa cgcctccctg ggcacatacc acgatctgct gaaaattatc aaggacaagg
    11461 acttcctgga caatgaggaa aacgaggaca ttctggaaga tatcgtgctg accctgacac
    11521 tgtttgagga cagagagatg atcgaggaac ggctgaaaac ctatgcccac ctgttcgacg
    11581 acaaagtgat gaagcagctg aagcggcgga gatacaccgg ctggggcagg ctgagccgga
    11641 agctgatcaa cggcatccgg gacaagcagt ccggcaagac aatcctggat ttcctgaagt
    11701 ccgacggctt cgccaacaga aacttcatgc agctgatcca cgacgacagc ctgaccttta
    11761 aagaggacat ccagaaagcc caggtgtccg gccagggcga tagcctgcac gagcacattg
    11821 ccaatctggc cggcagcccc gccattaaga agggcatcct gcagacagtg aaggtggtgg
    11881 acgagctcgt gaaagtgatg ggccggcaca agcccgagaa catcgtgatc gaaatggcca
    11941 gagagaacca gaccacccag aagggacaga agaacagccg cgagagaatg aagcggatcg
    12001 aagagggcat caaagagctg ggcagccaga tcctgaaaga acaccccgtg gaaaacaccc
    12061 agctgcagaa cgagaagctg tacctgtact acctgcagaa tgggcgggat atgtacgtgg
    12121 accaggaact ggacatcaac cggctgtccg actacgatgt ggaccatatc gtgcctcaga
    12181 gctttctgaa ggacgactcc atcgacaaca aggtgctgac cagaagcgac aagaaccggg
    12241 gcaagagcga caacgtgccc tccgaagagg tcgtgaagaa gatgaagaac tactggcggc
    12301 agctgctgaa cgccaagctg attacccaga gaaagttcga caatctgacc aaggccgaga
    12361 gaggcggcct gagcgaactg gataaggccg gcttcatcaa gagacagctg gtggaaaccc
    12421 ggcagatcac aaagcacgtg gcacagatcc tggactcccg gatgaacact aagtacgacg
    12481 agaatgacaa gctgatccgg gaagtgaaag tgatcaccct gaagtccaag ctggtgtccg
    12541 atttccggaa ggatttccag ttttacaaag tgcgcgagat caacaactac caccacgccc
    12601 acgacgccta cctgaacgcc gtcgtgggaa ccgccctgat caaaaagtac cctaagctgg
    12661 aaagcgagtt cgtgtacggc gactacaagg tgtacgacgt gcggaagatg atcgccaaga
    12721 gcgagcagga aatcggcaag gctaccgcca agtacttctt ctacagcaac atcatgaact
    12781 ttttcaagac cgagattacc ctggccaacg gcgagatccg gaagcggcct ctgatcgaga
    12841 caaacggcga aaccggggag atcgtgtggg ataagggccg ggattttgcc accgtgcgga
    12901 aagtgctgag catgccccaa gtgaatatcg tgaaaaagac cgaggtgcag acaggcggct
    12961 tcagcaaaga gtctatcctg cccaagagga acagcgataa gctgatcgcc agaaagaagg
    13021 actgggaccc taagaagtac ggcggcttcg acagccccac cgtggcctat tctgtgctgg
    13081 tggtggccaa agtggaaaag ggcaagtcca agaaactgaa gagtgtgaaa gagctgctgg
    13141 ggatcaccat catggaaaga agcagcttcg agaagaatcc catcgacttt ctggaagcca
    13201 agggctacaa agaagtgaaa aaggacctga tcatcaagct gcctaagtac tccctgttcg
    13261 agctggaaaa cggccggaag agaatgctgg cctctgccgg cgaactgcag aagggaaacg
    13321 aactggccct gccctccaaa tatgtgaact tcctgtacct ggccagccac tatgagaagc
    13381 tgaagggctc ccccgaggat aatgagcaga aacagctgtt tgtggaacag cacaagcact
    13441 acctggacga gatcatcgag cagatcagcg agttctccaa gagagtgatc ctggccgacg
    13501 ctaatctgga caaagtgctg tccgcctaca acaagcaccg ggataagccc atcagagagc
    13561 aggccgagaa tatcatccac ctgtttaccc tgaccaatct gggagcccct gccgccttca
    13621 agtactttga caccaccatc gaccggaaga ggtacaccag caccaaagag gtgctggacg
    13681 ccaccctgat ccaccagagc atcaccggcc tgtacgagac acggatcgac ctgtctcagc
    13741 tgggaggcga caaaaggccg gcggccacga aaaaggccgg ccaggcaaaa aagaaaaagt
    13801 aagaattcct agagctcgct gatcagcctc gactgtgcct tctagttgcc agccatctgt
    13861 tgtttgcccc tcccccgtgc cttccttgac cctggaaggt gccactccca ctgtcctttc
    13921 ctaataaaat gaggaaattg catcgcattg tctgagtagg tgtcattcta ttctgggggg
    13981 tggggtgggg caggacagca agggggagga ttgggaagag aatagcaggc atgctgggga
    14041 gcggccgcac tagtctagtc tagagcgatc gcccgggttt aaacgctagc caacaagctc
    14101 gtcatcgctt tgcagaagag cagagaggat atgctcatcg tctaaagaac tacccatttt
    14161 attatatatt agtcacgata tctataacaa gaaaatatat atataataag ttatcacgta
    14221 agtagaacat gaaataacaa tataattatc gtatgagtta aatcttaaaa gtcacgtaaa
    14281 agataatcat gcgtcatttt gactcacgcg gtcgttatag ttcaaaatca gtgacactta
    14341 ccgcattgac aagcacgcct cacgggagct ccaagcggcg actgagatgt cctaaatgca
    14401 cagcgacgga ttcgcgctat ttagaaagag agagcaatat ttcaagaatg catgcgtcaa
    14461 ttttacgcag actatctttc tagggttaaa aaagatttgc gctttactcg acctaaactt
    14521 taaacacgtc atagaatctt cgtttgacaa aaaccacatt gtggccaagc tgtgtgacgc
    14581 gacgcgcgct aaagaatggc aaaccaagtc gcgcgaggta cccagctttt gttcccttta
    14641 gtgagggtta attccgagct tggcgtaatc atggtcatag ctgtttcctg tgtgaaattg
    14701 ttatccgctc acaattccac acaacatacg agccggaagc ataaagtgta aagcctgggg
    14761 tgcctaatga gtgagctaac tcacattaat tgcgttgcgc tcactgcccg ctttccagtc
    14821 gggaaacctg tcgtgccagc tgcattaatg aatcggccaa cgcgcgggga gaggcggttt
    14881 gcgtattggg cgctcttccg cttcctcgct cactgactcg ctgcgctcgg tcgttcggct
    14941 gcggcgagcg gtatcagctc actcaaaggc ggtaatacgg ttatccacag aatcagggga
    15001 taacgcagga aagaacatgt gagcaaaagg ccagcaaaag gccaggaacc gtaaaaaggc
    15061 cgcgttgctg gcgtttttcc ataggctccg cccccctgac gagcatcaca aaaatcgacg
    15121 ctcaagtcag aggtggcgaa acccgacagg actataaaga taccaggcgt ttccccctgg
    15181 aagctccctc gtgcgctctc ctgttccgac cctgccgctt accggatacc tgtccgcctt
    15241 tctcccttcg ggaagcgtgg cgctttctca tagctcacgc tgtaggtatc tcagttcggt
    15301 gtaggtcgtt cgctccaagc tgggctgtgt gcacgaaccc cccgttcagc ccgaccgctg
    15361 cgccttatcc ggtaactatc gtcttgagtc caacccggta agacacgact tatcgccact
    15421 ggcagcagcc actggtaaca ggattagcag agcgaggtat gtaggcggtg ctacagagtt
    15481 cttgaagtgg tggcctaact acggctacac tagaaggaca gtatttggta tctgcgctct
    15541 gctgaagcca gttaccttcg gaaaaagagt tggtagctct tgatccggca aacaaaccac
    15601 cgctggtagc ggtggttttt ttgtttgcaa gcagcagatt acgcgcagaa aaaaaggatc
    15661 tcaagaagat cctttgatct tttctacggg gtctgacgct cagtggaacg aaaactcacg
    15721 ttaagggatt ttggtcatga gattatcaaa aaggatcttc acctagatcc ttttaaatta
    15781 aaaatgaagt tttaaatcaa tctaaagtat atatgagtaa acttggtctg acagttacca
    15841 atgcttaatc agtgaggcac ctatctcagc gatctgtcta tttcgttcat ccatagttgc
    15901 ctgactcccc gtcgtgtaga taactacgat acgggagggc ttaccatctg gccccagtgc
    15961 tgcaatgata ccgcgagacc cacgctcacc ggctccagat ttatcagcaa taaaccagcc
    16021 agccggaagg gccgagcgca gaagtggtcc tgcaacttta tccgcctcca tccagtctat
    16081 taattgttgc cgggaagcta gagtaagtag ttcgccagtt aatagtttgc gcaacgttgt
    16141 tgccattgct acaggcatcg tggtgtcacg ctcgtcgttt ggtatggctt cattcagctc
    16201 cggttcccaa cgatcaaggc gagttacatg atcccccatg ttgtgcaaaa aagcggttag
    16261 ctccttcggt cctccgatcg ttgtcagaag taagttggcc gcagtgttat cactcatggt
    16321 tatggcagca ctgcataatt ctcttactgt catgccatcc gtaagatgct tttctgtgac
    16381 tggtgagtac tcaaccaagt cattctgaga atagtgtatg cggcgaccga gttgctcttg
    16441 cccggcgtca atacgggata ataccgcgcc acatagcaga actttaaaag tgctcatcat
    16501 tggaaaacgt tcttcggggc gaaaactctc aaggatctta ccgctgttga gatccagttc
    16561 gatgtaaccc actcgtgcac ccaactgatc ttcagcatct tttactttca ccagcgtttc
    16621 tgggtgagca aaaacaggaa ggcaaaatgc cgcaaaaaag ggaataaggg cgacacggaa
    16681 atgttgaata ctcatactct tcctttttca atattattga agcatttatc agggttattg
    16741 tctcatgagc ggatacatat ttgaatgtat ttagaaaaat aaacaaatag gggttccgcg
    16801 cacatttccc cgaaaagtgc cacctg
//
